Addgene plasmid #182673: pLenti GW V5 Eco/Dam hum LaminA
Purpose: Lentiviral eukaryotic expression vector with E.Coli Dam methylation fused to human Lamin A. Used in DamID experiments to methylate DNA that interacts in the proximity of Lamin A.
Depositing lab: Bas van Steensel. Depositing organization: Netherlands Cancer Institute. Publication: Constitutive nuclear lamina-genome interactions are highly conserved and associated with A/T-rich sequence. Meuleman W, Peric-Hupkes D, Kind J, Beaudry JB, Pagie L, Kellis M, Reinders M, Wessels L, van Steensel B. Genome Res. 2013 Feb;23(2):270-80. doi: 10.1101/gr.141028.112. Epub 2012 Nov 2. PubMed 23124521.
Backbone
  Vector backbone: pLenti Gateway
  Backbone size w/o insert (bp): 8589
  Total vector size (bp): 10370
  Vector type: Mammalian Expression, Lentiviral
  Selectable markers: bleomycin
Growth in bacteria
  Bacterial resistance: Ampicillin, 100 μg/mL
  Growth temperature: 37°C
  Growth strain: NEB Stable
  Copy number: Unknown
Gene/Insert
  Gene/Insert name: Lamin A
  Species: H. sapiens (human)
  Insert size (bp): 1750
  Entrez Gene: LMNA (a.k.a. CDCD1, CDDC, CMD1A, CMT2B1, EMD2, FPL, FPLD, FPLD2, HGPS, IDC, LDP1, LFP, LGMD1B, LMN1, LMNC, LMNL1, MADA, PRO1)
  Promoter: HSP
  Tag / fusion protein: E. Coli Dam (N terminal on insert); V5 (N terminal on insert)
  Cloning method: Gateway Cloning
  Sequencing primers: 5′ nvt; 3′ nvt
Terms and licenses: Academic/Nonprofit Terms; Industry Terms: Not Available to Industry
Depositor comments: Addgene QC NGS analysis returned BLAST results with significant sequence identity to Lamin A/C.
How to cite: pLenti GW V5 Eco/Dam hum LaminA was a gift from Bas van Steensel (Addgene plasmid # 182673)
