[The description below was written by a language model from this plasmid's Addgene catalogue record and pLannotate feature annotations shown in this document.]
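Description:
pLenti GW V5 Eco/Dam hum LaminA is a Gateway-based HIV-1 lentiviral vector for mammalian expression of E. coli Dam adenine methyltransferase fused to human Lamin A. It is maintained in E. coli through a high-copy ColE1/pUC-type origin with ampicillin resistance (AmpR), and it also carries an f1 origin. Outside the viral region, an SV40 early promoter plus a bacterial EM7 promoter drive the Sh ble gene, matching the catalogue's bleomycin selectable marker. Because this cassette lies beyond the LTRs in the annotated map, it would not be expected to be carried into transduced cells with the viral genome.

The viral transcript is produced from a CMV enhancer/promoter fused to a truncated 5' LTR, followed by the Ψ packaging signal, a gag fragment and the RRE for Rev-dependent nuclear export. A second truncated LTR and a bGH polyadenylation signal close the unit. Inside, a fragment of the Drosophila hsp70 promoter (listed as "HSP") drives an open reading frame in the order Dam, V5 epitope tag, attB1 site and Lamin A, so both Dam and V5 sit N-terminal to the lamin. In DamID this kind of heat-shock promoter is generally used uninduced, since very low Dam levels limit non-specific methylation. The fusion incorporates into the nuclear lamina and methylates GATC sites in nearby DNA, allowing lamina-associated genomic regions to be mapped.

The annotation tool matched the insert to mouse Lmna, but the record gives the species as human, and depositor comments note that sequencing showed strong identity to Lamin A/C. No attB2 site was annotated. The sequenced record (10,172 nt) is somewhat shorter than the stated total size of 10,370 bp.
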