Features (pLannotate 1.2.2; 30 found; start..end, strand, type, name):
     90..419     +  promoter       SV40 promoter: SV40 enhancer and early promoter
    467..514     +  promoter       EM7 promoter: synthetic bacterial promoter&nbsp
    533..907     +  CDS            BleoR: antibiotic-binding protein; Sh ble from Streptoalloteichus hindustanus; confers resistance to bleomycin, phleomycin, and Zeocin™
    917..1042    +  CDS            ble (fragment): BLE_KLEPN - Experimental evidence at protein level: Swiss-Prot protein existence level 1. Binding protein with a strong affinity to the bleomycin family of antibiotics. Binds to CL990; an antimitotic-antibiotic compound. From Klebsiella pneumoniae.
   1037..1158    +  polyA_signal   SV40 poly(A) signal: SV40 polyadenylation signal
   1231..1247    -  protein_bind   lac operator: The lac repressor binds to the lac operator to inhibit transcription in E. coli. This inhibition can be relieved by adding lactose or isopropyl-β-D-thiogalactopyranoside (IPTG). lac repressor encoded by lacI
   1255..1285    -  promoter       lac promoter: promoter for the E. coli lac operon
   1300..1321    -  protein_bind   CAP binding site: CAP binding activates transcription in the presence of cAMP. E. coli catabolite activator protein
   1334..1426    -  CDS            lacI (fragment): lac repressor; lacI; The lac repressor binds to the lac operator to inhibit transcription in E. coli. This inhibition can be relieved by adding lactose or isopropyl-β-D-thiogalactopyranoside (IPTG).
   1609..2197    -  rep_origin     ori: high-copy-number ColE1/pMB1/pBR322/pUC origin of replication
   2368..3228    -  CDS            AmpR: β-lactamase; bla; confers resistance to ampicillin, carbenicillin, and related antibiotics
   3229..3333    -  promoter       AmpR promoter: bla
   3392..3444    -  misc_feature   bom (fragment): basis of mobility region from pBR322
   3599..3978    +  enhancer       CMV enhancer: human cytomegalovirus immediate early enhancer
   3979..4178    +  promoter       CMV promoter: human cytomegalovirus (CMV) immediate early promoter
   4196..4376    +  LTR            5' LTR (truncated): truncated 5' long terminal repeat (LTR) from HIV-1
   4423..4548    +  misc_feature   HIV-1 Ψ: packaging signal of human immunodeficiency virus type 1
   4532..4895    +  CDS            HIV-1 gag (fragment): gag protein from human immunodeficiency virus 1; gag
   5041..5274    +  misc_feature   RRE: The Rev response element (RRE) of HIV-1 allows for Rev-dependent mRNA export from the nucleus to the cytoplasm.
   5651..5752    +  CDS            Rev (fragment): human immunodeficiency virus 1 (HIV-1) Rev protein; rev; enhances nuclear export of unspliced and incompletely spliced viral mRNAs
   5965..6158    +  promoter       hsp70 promoter (fragment): Drosophila melanogaster hsp70Bb promoter
   6154..6939    +  CDS            dam (fragment): DMA_ECOLI - Experimental evidence at protein level: Swiss-Prot protein existence level 1. Methylates DNA within the sequence GATC and protects the DNA from cleavage by the restriction endonuclease MboI. Although it shares sequence specificity with a number of type II restriction endonucleases and methylases, it is thought to act in postreplication mismatch repair rather than as a part of a restriction modification system. May also play a role in DNA replication. From Escherichia coli (strain K12).
   6946..6987    +  CDS            V5 tag: epitope tag from simian virus 5
   7003..7027    +  protein_bind   attB1: mutant version of attB; recombination site for the Gateway® BP reaction BP Clonase™
   7048..8790    +  CDS            Lmna (fragment): LMNA_MOUSE - Also known as Lmn1. Experimental evidence at protein level: Swiss-Prot protein existence level 1. Prelamin-A/C can accelerate smooth muscle cell senescence. It acts to disrupt mitosis and induce DNA damage in vascular smooth muscle cells (VSMCs), leading to mitotic failure, genomic instability, and premature senescence (By similarity). From Mus musculus (Mouse).
   8759..9331    +  CDS            nef (fragment): NEF_HV1LW - Experimental evidence at protein level: Swiss-Prot protein existence level 1. Extracellular Nef protein targets CD4(+) T-lymphocytes for apoptosis by interacting with CXCR4 surface receptors. From Human immunodeficiency virus type 1 group M subtype B (isolate LW123) (HIV-1).
   9338..9518    +  LTR            5' LTR (truncated): truncated 5' long terminal repeat (LTR) from HIV-1
   9550..9774    +  polyA_signal   bGH poly(A) signal: bovine growth hormone polyadenylation signal
   9778..9799    +  promoter       SV40 promoter (fragment): SV40 enhancer and early promoter
   9820..76      +  rep_origin     f1 ori (across the origin) (sequence partly withheld): f1 bacteriophage origin of replication; arrow indicates direction of (+) strand synthesis
>Addgene plasmid #182673 | pLenti GW V5 Eco/Dam hum LaminA | addgene full sequence | sequence record 357405 | Addgene NGS Result
GATTTATAAGGGATTTTGCCGATTTCGGCCTATTGGTTAAAAAATGAGCTGATTTAACAAAAATTTAACG
CGAATTAATTCTGTGGAATGTGTGTCAGTTAGGGTGTGGAAAGTCCCCAGGCTCCCCAGCAGGCAGAAGT
ATGCAAAGCATGCATCTCAATTAGTCAGCAACCAGGTGTGGAAAGTCCCCAGGCTCCCCAGCAGGCAGAA
GTATGCAAAGCATGCATCTCAATTAGTCAGCAACCATAGTCCCGCCCCTAACTCCGCCCATCCCGCCCCT
AACTCCGCCCAGTTCCGCCCATTCTCCGCCCCATGGCTGACTAATTTTTTTTATTTATGCAGAGGCCGAG
GCCGCCTCTGCCTCTGAGCTATTCCAGAAGTAGTGAGGAGGCTTTTTTGGAGGCCTAGGCTTTTGCAAAA
AGCTCCCGGGAGCTTGTATATCCATTTTCGGATCTGATCAGCACGTGTTGACAATTAATCATCGGCATAG
TATATCGGCATAGTATAATACGACAAGGTGAGGAACTAAACCATGGCCAAGTTGACCAGTGCCGTTCCGG
TGCTCACCGCGCGCGACGTCGCCGGAGCGGTCGAGTTCTGGACCGACCGGCTCGGGTTCTCCCGGGACTT
CGTGGAGGACGACTTCGCCGGTGTGGTCCGGGACGACGTGACCCTGTTCATCAGCGCGGTCCAGGACCAG
GTGGTGCCGGACAACACCCTGGCCTGGGTGTGGGTGCGCGGCCTGGACGAGCTGTACGCCGAGTGGTCGG
AGGTCGTGTCCACGAACTTCCGGGACGCCTCCGGGCCGGCCATGACCGAGATCGGCGAGCAGCCGTGGGG
GCGGGAGTTCGCCCTGCGCGACCCGGCCGGCAACTGCGTGCACTTCGTGGCCGAGGAGCAGGACTGACAC
GTGCTACGAGATTTCGATTCCACCGCCGCCTTCTATGAAAGGTTGGGCTTCGGAATCGTTTTCCGGGACG
CCGGCTGGATGATCCTCCAGCGCGGGGATCTCATGCTGGAGTTCTTCGCCCACCCCAACTTGTTTATTGC
AGCTTATAATGGTTACAAATAAAGCAATAGCATCACAAATTTCACAAATAAAGCATTTTTTTCACTGCAT
TCTAGTTGTGGTTTGTCCAAACTCATCAATGTATCTTATCATGTCTGTATACCGTCGACCTCTAGCTAGA
GCTTGGCGTAATCATGGTCATAGCTGTTTCCTGTGTGAAATTGTTATCCGCTCACAATTCCACACAACAT
ACGAGCCGGAAGCATAAAGTGTAAAGCCTGGGGTGCCTAATGAGTGAGCTAACTCACATTAATTGCGTTG
CGCTCACTGCCCGCTTTCCAGTCGGGAAACCTGTCGTGCCAGCTGCATTAATGAATCGGCCAACGCGCGG
GGAGAGGCGGTTTGCGTATTGGGCGCTCTTCCGCTTCCTCGCTCACTGACTCGCTGCGCTCGGTCGTTCG
GCTGCGGCGAGCGGTATCAGCTCACTCAAAGGCGGTAATACGGTTATCCACAGAATCAGGGGATAACGCA
GGAAAGAACATGTGAGCAAAAGGCCAGCAAAAGGCCAGGAACCGTAAAAAGGCCGCGTTGCTGGCGTTTT
TCCATAGGCTCCGCCCCCCTGACGAGCATCACAAAAATCGACGCTCAAGTCAGAGGTGGCGAAACCCGAC
AGGACTATAAAGATACCAGGCGTTTCCCCCTGGAAGCTCCCTCGTGCGCTCTCCTGTTCCGACCCTGCCG
CTTACCGGATACCTGTCCGCCTTTCTCCCTTCGGGAAGCGTGGCGCTTTCTCATAGCTCACGCTGTAGGT
ATCTCAGTTCGGTGTAGGTCGTTCGCTCCAAGCTGGGCTGTGTGCACGAACCCCCCGTTCAGCCCGACCG
CTGCGCCTTATCCGGTAACTATCGTCTTGAGTCCAACCCGGTAAGACACGACTTATCGCCACTGGCAGCA
GCCACTGGTAACAGGATTAGCAGAGCGAGGTATGTAGGCGGTGCTACAGAGTTCTTGAAGTGGTGGCCTA
ACTACGGCTACACTAGAAGAACAGTATTTGGTATCTGCGCTCTGCTGAAGCCAGTTACCTTCGGAAAAAG
AGTTGGTAGCTCTTGATCCGGCAAACAAACCACCGCTGGTAGCGGTGGTTTTTTTGTTTGCAAGCAGCAG
ATTACGCGCAGAAAAAAAGGATCTCAAGAAGATCCTTTGATCTTTTCTACGGGGTCTGACGCTCAGTGGA
ACGAAAACTCACGTTAAGGGATTTTGGTCATGAGATTATCAAAAAGGATCTTCACCTAGATCCTTTTAAA
TTAAAAATGAAGTTTTAAATCAATCTAAAGTATATATGAGTAAACTTGGTCTGACAGTTACCAATGCTTA
ATCAGTGAGGCACCTATCTCAGCGATCTGTCTATTTCGTTCATCCATAGTTGCCTGACTCCCCGTCGTGT
AGATAACTACGATACGGGAGGGCTTACCATCTGGCCCCAGTGCTGCAATGATACCGCGAGACCCACGCTC
ACCGGCTCCAGATTTATCAGCAATAAACCAGCCAGCCGGAAGGGCCGAGCGCAGAAGTGGTCCTGCAACT
TTATCCGCCTCCATCCAGTCTATTAATTGTTGCCGGGAAGCTAGAGTAAGTAGTTCGCCAGTTAATAGTT
TGCGCAACGTTGTTGCCATTGCTACAGGCATCGTGGTGTCACGCTCGTCGTTTGGTATGGCTTCATTCAG
CTCCGGTTCCCAACGATCAAGGCGAGTTACATGATCCCCCATGTTGTGCAAAAAAGCGGTTAGCTCCTTC
GGTCCTCCGATCGTTGTCAGAAGTAAGTTGGCCGCAGTGTTATCACTCATGGTTATGGCAGCACTGCATA
ATTCTCTTACTGTCATGCCATCCGTAAGATGCTTTTCTGTGACTGGTGAGTACTCAACCAAGTCATTCTG
AGAATAGTGTATGCGGCGACCGAGTTGCTCTTGCCCGGCGTCAATACGGGATAATACCGCGCCACATAGC
AGAACTTTAAAAGTGCTCATCATTGGAAAACGTTCTTCGGGGCGAAAACTCTCAAGGATCTTACCGCTGT
TGAGATCCAGTTCGATGTAACCCACTCGTGCACCCAACTGATCTTCAGCATCTTTTACTTTCACCAGCGT
TTCTGGGTGAGCAAAAACAGGAAGGCAAAATGCCGCAAAAAAGGGAATAAGGGCGACACGGAAATGTTGA
ATACTCATACTCTTCCTTTTTCAATATTATTGAAGCATTTATCAGGGTTATTGTCTCATGAGCGGATACA
TATTTGAATGTATTTAGAAAAATAAACAAATAGGGGTTCCGCGCACATTTCCCCGAAAAGTGCCACCTGA
CGTCGACGGATCGGGAGATCTCCCGATCCCCTATGGTGCACTCTCAGTACAATCTGCTCTGATGCCGCAT
AGTTAAGCCAGTATCTGCTCCCTGCTTGTGTGTTGGAGGTCGCTGAGTAGTGCGCGAGCAAAATTTAAGC
TACAACAAGGCAAGGCTTGACCGACAATTGCATGAAGAATCTGCTTAGGGTTAGGCGTTTTGCGCTGCTT
CGCGATGTACGGGCCAGATATACGCGTTGACATTGATTATTGACTAGTTATTAATAGTAATCAATTACGG
GGTCATTAGTTCATAGCCCATATATGGAGTTCCGCGTTACATAACTTACGGTAAATGGCCCGCCTGGCTG
ACCGCCCAACGACCCCCGCCCATTGACGTCAATAATGACGTATGTTCCCATAGTAACGCCAATAGGGACT
TTCCATTGACGTCAATGGGTGGAGTATTTACGGTAAACTGCCCACTTGGCAGTACATCAAGTGTATCATA
TGCCAAGTACGCCCCCTATTGACGTCAATGACGGTAAATGGCCCGCCTGGCATTATGCCCAGTACATGAC
CTTATGGGACTTTCCTACTTGGCAGTACATCTACGTATTAGTCATCGCTATTACCATGGTGATGCGGTTT
TGGCAGTACATCAATGGGCGTGGATAGCGGTTTGACTCACGGGGATTTCCAAGTCTCCACCCCATTGACG
TCAATGGGAGTTTGTTTTGGCACCAAAATCAACGGGACTTTCCAAAATGTCGTAACAACTCCGCCCCATT
GACGCAAATGGGCGGTAGGCGTGTACGGTGGGAGGTCTATATAAGCAGCGCGTTTTGCCTGTACTGGGTC
TCTCTGGTTAGACCAGATCTGAGCCTGGGAGCTCTCTGGCTAACTAGGGAACCCACTGCTTAAGCCTCAA
TAAAGCTTGCCTTGAGTGCTTCAAGTAGTGTGTGCCCGTCTGTTGTGTGACTCTGGTAACTAGAGATCCC
TCAGACCCTTTTAGTCAGTGTGGAAAATCTCTAGCAGTGGCGCCCGAACAGGGACTTGAAAGCGAAAGGG
AAACCAGAGGAGCTCTCTCGACGCAGGACTCGGCTTGCTGAAGCGCGCACGGCAAGAGGCGAGGGGCGGC
GACTGGTGAGTACGCCAAAAATTTTGACTAGCGGAGGCTAGAAGGAGAGAGATGGGTGCGAGAGCGTCAG
TATTAAGCGGGGGAGAATTAGATCGCGATGGGAAAAAATTCGGTTAAGGCCAGGGGGAAAGAAAAAATAT
AAATTAAAACATATAGTATGGGCAAGCAGGGAGCTAGAACGATTCGCAGTTAATCCTGGCCTGTTAGAAA
CATCAGAAGGCTGTAGACAAATACTGGGACAGCTACAACCATCCCTTCAGACAGGATCAGAAGAACTTAG
ATCATTATATAATACAGTAGCAACCCTCTATTGTGTGCATCAAAGGATAGAGATAAAAGACACCAAGGAA
GCTTTAGACAAGATAGAGGAAGAGCAAAACAAAAGTAAGACCACCGCACAGCAAGCGGCCGCTGATCTTC
AGACCTGGAGGAGGAGATATGAGGGACAATTGGAGAAGTGAATTATATAAATATAAAGTAGTAAAAATTG
AACCATTAGGAGTAGCACCCACCAAGGCAAAGAGAAGAGTGGTGCAGAGAGAAAAAAGAGCAGTGGGAAT
AGGAGCTTTGTTCCTTGGGTTCTTGGGAGCAGCAGGAAGCACTATGGGCGCAGCGTCAATGACGCTGACG
GTACAGGCCAGACAATTATTGTCTGGTATAGTGCAGCAGCAGAACAATTTGCTGAGGGCTATTGAGGCGC
AACAGCATCTGTTGCAACTCACAGTCTGGGGCATCAAGCAGCTCCAGGCAAGAATCCTGGCTGTGGAAAG
ATACCTAAAGGATCAACAGCTCCTGGGGATTTGGGGTTGCTCTGGAAAACTCATTTGCACCACTGCTGTG
CCTTGGAATGCTAGTTGGAGTAATAAATCTCTGGAACAGATTTGGAATCACACGACCTGGATGGAGTGGG
ACAGAGAAATTAACAATTACACAAGCTTAATACACTCCTTAATTGAAGAATCGCAAAACCAGCAAGAAAA
GAATGAACAAGAATTATTGGAATTAGATAAATGGGCAAGTTTGTGGAATTGGTTTAACATAACAAATTGG
CTGTGGTATATAAAATTATTCATAATGATAGTAGGAGGCTTGGTAGGTTTAAGAATAGTTTTTGCTGTAC
TTTCTATAGTGAATAGAGTTAGGCAGGGATATTCACCATTATCGTTTCAGACCCACCTCCCAACCCCGAG
GGGACCCGACAGGCCCGAAGGAATAGAAGAAGAAGGTGGAGAGAGAGACAGAGACAGATCCATTCGATTA
GTGAACGGATCCCCCGGGCTGCAGGAATTCAGATCTCGGCCGCATATTAAGTGCATTGTTCTCGATACCG
CTAAGTGCATTGTTCTCGTTAGCTCGATGGACAAGTGCATTGTTCTCTTGCTGAAAGCTCGATGGACAAG
TGCATTGTTCTCTTGCTGAAAGCTCGATGGACAAGTGCATTGTTCTCTTGCTGAAAGCTCAGTACCCGGG
AGTACCCTCGACCGCCGGAGTATAAATAGAGGCGCTTCGTCTACGGAGCGACAATTCAATTCAAACAAGC
AAAGTGAACACGTCGCTAAGCGAAAGCTAAGCAAATAAACAAGCGCAGCTGAACAAGCTAAACAATCTGC
AGTAAAGTGCAAGTTAAAGTGAATCAATTAAAAGTAACCAGCAACCAAGTAAATCAACTGCAACTACTTG
ATGATATTAAACGGCATTTGCCCAAGGGCGAATGTCTGGTTGAGCCTTTTGTAGGTGCCGGGTCGGTGTT
TCTCAACACCGACTTTTCTCGTTATATCCTTGCCGATATCAATAGCGACCTGATCAGTCTCTATAACATT
GTGAAGATGCGTACTGATGAGTACGTACAGGCCGCACGCGAGCTGTTTGTTCCCGAAACAAATTGCGCCG
AGGTTTACTATCAGTTCCGCGAAGAGTTCAACAAAAGCCAGGATCCGTTCCGTCGGGCGGTACTGTTTTT
ATATTTGAACCGCTACGGTTACAACGGCCTGTGTCGTTACAATCTGCGCGGTGAGTTTAACGTGCCGTTC
GGCCGCTACAAAAAACCCTATTTCCCGGAAGCAGAGTTGTATCACTTCGCTGAAAAAGCGCAGAATGCCT
TTTTCTATTGTGAGTCTTACGCCGATAGCATGGCGCGCGCAGATGATGCATCCGTCGTCTATTGCGATCC
GCCTTATGCACCGCTGTCTGCGACCGCCAACTTTACGGCGTATCACACAAACAGTTTTACGCTTGAACAA
CAAGCGCATCTGGCGGAGATCGCCGAAGGTCTGGTTGAGCGCCATATTCCAGTGCTGATCTCCAATCACG
ATACGATGTTAACGCGTGAGTGGTATCAGCGCGCAAAATTGCATGTCGTCAAAGTTCGACGCAGTATAAG
CAGCAACGGCGGCACACGTAAAAAGGTGGACGAACTGCTGGCTTTGTACAAACCAGGAGTCGTTTCACCC
GCGAAAAAAACCGGTGGTAAGCCTATCCCTAACCCTCTCCTCGGTCTCGATTCTACGATCGATTTCGATC
AAACAAGTTTGTACAAAAAAGCAGGCTCCGCGGCCGCCCCCTTCACCATGGAGACCCCGTCCCAGCGGCG
CGCCACCCGCAGCGGGGCGCAGGCCAGCTCCACTCCGCTGTCGCCCACCCGCATCACCCGGCTGCAGGAG
AAGGAGGACCTGCAGGAGCTCAATGATCGCTTGGCGGTCTACATCGACCGTGTGCGCTCGCTGGAAACGG
AGAACGCAGGGCTGCGCCTTCGCATCACCGAGTCTGAAGAGGTGGTCAGCCGCGAGGTGTCCGGCATCAA
GGCCGCCTACGAGGCCGAGCTCGGGGATGCCCGCAAGACCCTTGACTCAGTAGCCAAGGAGCGCGCCCGC
CTGCAGCTGGAGCTGAGCAAAGTGCGTGAGGAGTTTAAGGAGCTGAAAGCGCGCAATACCAAGAAGGAGG
GTGACCTGATAGCTGCTCAGGCTCGGCTGAAGGACCTGGAGGCTCTGCTGAACTCCAAGGAGGCCGCACT
GAGCACTGCTCTCAGTGAGAAGCGCACGCTGGAGGGCGAGCTGCATGATCTGCGGGGCCAGGTGGCCAAG
CTTGAGGCAGCCCTAGGTGAGGCCAAGAAGCAACTTCAGGATGAGATGCTGCGGCGGGTGGATGCTGAGA
ACAGGCTGCAGACCATGAAGGAGGAACTGGACTTCCAGAAGAACATCTACAGTGAGGAGCTGCGTGAGAC
CAAGCGCCGTCATGAGACCCGACTGGTGGAGATTGACAATGGGAAGCAGCGTGAGTTTGAGAGCCGGCTG
GCGGATGCGCTGCAGGAACTGCGGGCCCAGCATGAGGACCAGGTGGAGCAGTATAAGAAGGAGCTGGAGA
AGACTTATTCTGCCAAGCTGGACAATGCCAGGCAGTCTGCTGAGAGGAACAGCAACCTGGTGGGGGCTGC
CCACGAGGAGCTGCAGCAGTCGCGCATCCGCATCGACAGCCTCTCTGCCCAGCTCAGCCAGCTCCAGAAG
CAGCTGGCAGCCAAGGAGGCGAAGCTTCGAGACCTGGAGGACTCACTGGCCCGTGAGCGGGACACCAGCC
GGCGGCTGCTGGCGGAAAAGGAGCGGGAGATGGCCGAGATGCGGGCAAGGATGCAGCAGCAGCTGGACGA
GTACCAGGAGCTTCTGGACATCAAGCTGGCCCTGGACATGGAGATCCACGCCTACCGCAAGCTCTTGGAG
GGCGAGGAGGAGAGGCTACGCCTGTCCCCCAGCCCTACCTCGCAGCGCAGCCGTGGCCGTGCTTCCTCTC
ACTCATCCCAGACACAGGGTGGGGGCAGCGTCACCAAAAAGCGCAAACTGGAGTCCACTGAGAGCCGCAG
CAGCTTCTCACAGCACGCACGCACTAGCGGGCGCGTGGCCGTGGAGGAGGTGGATGAGGAGGGCAAGTTT
GTCCGGCTGCGCAACAAGTCCAATGAGGACCAGTCCATGGGCAATTGGCAGATCAAGCGCCAGAATGGAG
ATGATCCCTTGCTGACTTACCGGTTCCCACCAAAGTTCACCCTGAAGGCTGGGCAGGTGGTGACGATCTG
GGCTGCAGGAGCTGGGGCCACCCACAGCCCCCCTACCGACCTGGTGTGGAAGGCACAGAACACCTGGGGC
TGCGGGAACAGCCTGCGTACGGCTCTCATCAACTCCACTGGGGAAGAAGTGGCCATGCGCAAGCTGGTGC
GCTCAGTGACTGTGGTTGAGGACGACGAGGATGAGGATGGAGATGACCTGCTCCATCACCACCACGTGAG
TGGTAGCCGCCGCTGAAAGGGTGGGCGCGCCGACCCAGCTTTCTTGTACAAAGTGGTTCGATCGAACCGC
GGTCTAGACTCGAGACCTAGAAAAACATGGAGCAATCACAAGTAGCAATACAGCAGCTACCAATGCTGAT
TGTGCCTGGCTAGAAGCACAAGAGGAGGAGGAGGTGGGTTTTCCAGTCACACCTCAGGTACCTTTAAGAC
CAATGACTTACAAGGCAGCTGTAGATCTTAGCCACTTTTTAAAAGAAAAGGGGGGACTGGAAGGGCTAAT
TCACTCCCAACGAAGACAAGATATCCTTGATCTGTGGATCTACCACACACAAGGCTACTTCCCTGATTGG
CAGAACTACACACCAGGGCCAGGGATCAGATATCCACTGACCTTTGGATGGTGCTACAAGCTAGTACCAG
TTGAGCAAGAGAAGGTAGAAGAAGCCAATGAAGGAGAGAACACCCGCTTGTTACACCCTGTGAGCCTGCA
TGGGATGGATGACCCGGAGAGAGAAGTATTAGAGTGGAGGTTTGACAGCCGCCTAGCATTTCATCACATG
GCCCGAGAGCTGCATCCGGACTGTACTGGGTCTCTCTGGTTAGACCAGATCTGAGCCTGGGAGCTCTCTG
GCTAACTAGGGAACCCACTGCTTAAGCCTCAATAAAGCTTGCCTTGAGTGCTTCAAGTAGTGTGTGCCCG
TCTGTTGTGTGACTCTGGTAACTAGAGATCCCTCAGACCCTTTTAGTCAGTGTGGAAAATCTCTAGCAGG
GCCCGTTTAAACCCGCTGATCAGCCTCGACTGTGCCTTCTAGTTGCCAGCCATCTGTTGTTTGCCCCTCC
CCCGTGCCTTCCTTGACCCTGGAAGGTGCCACTCCCACTGTCCTTTCCTAATAAAATGAGGAAATTGCAT
CGCATTGTCTGAGTAGGTGTCATTCTATTCTGGGGGGTGGGGTGGGGCAGGACAGCAAGGGGGAGGATTG
GGAAGACAATAGCAGGCATGCTGGGGATGCGGTGGGCTCTATGGCTTCTGAGGCGGAAAGAACCAGCTGG
GGCTCTAGGGGGTATCCCC
[124 nt withheld, positions 9820-9943]
C
[91 nt withheld, positions 9945-10035]
A
[49 nt withheld, positions 10037-10085]
CCTTTGACGTTGGAGTCCACGTTCTTT
[37 nt withheld, positions 10113-10149]
ACCCTATCTCGGTCTATTCTTTT
